Addgene plasmid #75338: Puro-iNotch1IC
Purpose: doxycycline inducible Notch1 intracellular domain gene over-expression
Depositing lab: Danwei Huangfu. Depositing organization: Memorial Sloan-Kettering Cancer Center. Publication: Genome Editing of Lineage Determinants in Human Pluripotent Stem Cells Reveals Mechanisms of Pancreatic Development and Diabetes. Zhu Z, Li QV, Lee K, Rosen BP, Gonzalez F, Soh CL, Huangfu D. Cell Stem Cell. 2016 Apr 27. pii: S1934-5909(16)30002-9. doi: 10.1016/j.stem.2016.03.015. PubMed 27133796.
Backbone
  Vector backbone: N/A
  Vector type: Mammalian Expression
  Selectable markers: Puromycin
Growth in bacteria
  Bacterial resistance: Ampicillin, 100 μg/mL
  Growth temperature: 30°C
  Growth strain: NEB Stable
  Copy number: High Copy
Gene/Insert
  Gene/Insert name: Notch1 Intracellular domain (alt name: Notch1IC)
  Species: M. musculus (mouse)
  Entrez Gene: Notch1 (a.k.a. 9930111A19Rik, Mis6, N1, Tan1, lin-12)
  Promoter: TRE-tight
  Cloning method: Gateway Cloning
  Sequencing primers: 5′ cagctcaggttctgggagag; 3′ gaaatttgtgatgctattgc
Resource information
  A portion of this plasmid was derived from a plasmid made by: Addgene: 15079
Terms and licenses: Academic/Nonprofit Terms; Industry Terms: Not Available to Industry
How to cite: Puro-iNotch1IC was a gift from Danwei Huangfu (Addgene plasmid # 75338 ; http://n2t.net/addgene:75338 ; RRID:Addgene_75338)
