[The description below was written by a language model from this plasmid's Addgene catalogue record and pLannotate feature annotations shown in this document.]
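Description:
Puro-iNotch1IC is a mammalian expression and gene-targeting donor plasmid for doxycycline-inducible over-expression of the mouse Notch1 intracellular domain (Notch1IC). The catalogue entry lists no named backbone, but the 9,037-nt annotated sequence shows left and right homology arms from the AAVS1 site in intron 1 of human PPP1R12C flanking the payload. That layout indicates a donor for homology-directed integration at this safe-harbour locus, in keeping with the associated work on human pluripotent stem cells. In bacteria it is carried on a high-copy ColE1/pUC-type origin with ampicillin resistance. The backbone also contains fragments of lacZα, ccdB, Tn5 transposase and NeoR/KanR, which appear to be remnants of earlier cloning vectors rather than functional parts.

Between the arms there are two cassettes. Just inside the left arm, a splice acceptor precedes a promoterless puromycin N-acetyltransferase gene ending in a bGH polyadenylation signal. Puromycin resistance should therefore depend on splicing into the endogenous PPP1R12C transcript, which favours recovery of correctly targeted clones. On the opposite strand, a tight TRE promoter (seven tet operators upstream of a minimal CMV promoter) drives the Notch1 fragment, which is annotated with a partial 3xFLAG tag at its N-terminus and is followed by an SV40 polyadenylation signal. The insert sits between attB1 and attB2 sites, consistent with the recorded Gateway cloning.

No tetracycline transactivator is annotated on this plasmid, so doxycycline induction would require rtTA supplied separately; the record does not say how. The construct provides drug-controlled, ligand-independent activation of Notch signalling in targeted cells.
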