Features (pLannotate 1.2.2; 28 found; start..end, strand, type, name):
    809..834     +  misc_feature   SA: splice acceptor site
    921..1520    +  CDS            PuroR: puromycin N-acetyltransferase; pac from Streptomyces alboniger; confers resistance to puromycin
   1558..1782    +  polyA_signal   bGH poly(A) signal: bovine growth hormone polyadenylation signal
   1789..1870    -  polyA_signal   SV40 poly(A) signal: SV40 polyadenylation signal
   1893..1976    -  CDS            large T antigen (fragment): large T antigen from SV40 (simian virus 40)
   2054..2078    +  protein_bind   attB2: mutant version of attB; recombination site for the Gateway® BP reaction BP Clonase™
   2132..3766    -  CDS            Notch1 (fragment): NOTC1_MOUSE - Also known as Motch From Mus musculus (Mouse).
   3764..3788    -  CDS            3xFLAG (fragment): three tandem FLAG® epitope tags
   3824..3848    +  misc_feature   MCS (fragment): pBluescript multiple cloning site
   3867..3891    -  protein_bind   attB1: mutant version of attB; recombination site for the Gateway® BP reaction BP Clonase™
   3908..4222    -  promoter       tight TRE promoter: Tet-responsive promoter PTight, consisting of seven tet operator sequences followed by the minimal CMV promoter
   4239..5075    +  misc_feature   HA-R: right homology arm from the adeno-associated virus integration site (AAVS1) within intron 1 of the human PPP1R12C gene
   5110..5128    -  promoter       T7 promoter: promoter for bacteriophage T7 RNA polymerase
   5131..5278    +  CDS            lacZα (fragment): LacZα fragment of β-galactosidase; lacZ fragment
   5288..5591    +  CDS            ccdB (fragment): CcdB, a bacterial toxin that poisons DNA gyrase; ccdB; Plasmids containing the ccdB gene cannot be propagated in standard E. coli strains.
   5639..5908    +  CDS            tnpA (fragment): TN5P_ECOLX - Also known as tnp. Experimental evidence at protein level: Swiss-Prot protein existence level 1. Mediates transposition of transposon Tn5 by a 'cut and paste' mechanism. First, the monomeric transposase binds the 19 bp inverted DNA repeats flanking the transposon. Then, dimerization of the DNA- bound transposase creates a synaptic DNA complex. After nicking of the first DNA strand, excision of the transposon proceeds through a series of intermediates. The transposase then mediates the insertion of the transposon at a new site by strand transfer. The activity of the wild- type tran
   5940..6738    +  CDS            NeoR/KanR (fragment): aminoglycoside phosphotransferase from Tn5; aph(3')-II (or nptII); confers resistance to neomycin, kanamycin, and G418 (Geneticin®)
   6759..6809    -  misc_feature   bom (fragment): basis of mobility region from pBR322
   6836..6895    +  promoter       AmpR promoter (fragment): bla
   6988..7848    -  CDS            AmpR: β-lactamase; bla; confers resistance to ampicillin, carbenicillin, and related antibiotics
   7849..7901    -  promoter       AmpR promoter (fragment): bla
   7972..8560    +  rep_origin     ori: high-copy-number ColE1/pMB1/pBR322/pUC origin of replication
   8743..8835    +  CDS            lacI (fragment): lac repressor; lacI; The lac repressor binds to the lac operator to inhibit transcription in E. coli. This inhibition can be relieved by adding lactose or isopropyl-β-D-thiogalactopyranoside (IPTG).
   8848..8869    +  protein_bind   CAP binding site: CAP binding activates transcription in the presence of cAMP. E. coli catabolite activator protein
   8884..8914    +  promoter       lac promoter: promoter for the E. coli lac operon
   8922..8938    +  protein_bind   lac operator: The lac repressor binds to the lac operator to inhibit transcription in E. coli. This inhibition can be relieved by adding lactose or isopropyl-β-D-thiogalactopyranoside (IPTG). lac repressor encoded by lacI
   8983..9001    +  promoter       T3 promoter: promoter for bacteriophage T3 RNA polymerase
   9036..802     +  misc_feature   HA-L (across the origin): left homology arm from the adeno-associated virus integration site (AAVS1) within intron 1 of the human PPP1R12C gene
>Addgene plasmid #75338 | Puro-iNotch1IC | depositor full sequence | sequence record 149898 | Puro-iNotch1IC sequence 9037 bps
CTTTCTCTGACCAGCATTCTCTCCCCTGGGCCTGTGCCGCTTTCTGTCTGCAGCTTGTGGCCTGGGTCAC
CTCTACGGCTGGCCCAGATCCTTCCCTGCCGCCTCCTTCAGGTTCCGTCTTCCTCCACTCCCTCTTCCCC
TTGCTCTCTGCTGTGTTGCTGCCCAAGGATGCTCTTTCCGGAGCACTTCCTTCTCGGCGCTGCACCACGT
GATGTCCTCTGAGCGGATCCTCCCCGTGTCTGGGTCCTCTCCGGGCATCTCTCCTCCCTCACCCAACCCC
ATGCCGTCTTCACTCGCTGGGTTCCCTTTTCCTTCTCCTTCTGGGGCCTGTGCCATCTCTCGTTTCTTAG
GATGGCCTTCTCCGACGGATGTCTCCCTTGCGTCCCGCCTCCCCTTCTTGTAGGCCTGCATCATCACCGT
TTTTCTGGACAACCCCAAAGTACCCCGTCTCCCTGGCTTTAGCCACCTCTCCATCCTCTTGCTTTCTTTG
CCTGGACACCCCGTTCTCCTGTGGATTCGGGTCACCTCTCACTCCTTTCATTTGGGCAGCTCCCCTACCC
CCCTTACCTCTCTAGTCTGTGCTAGCTCTTCCAGCCCCCTGTCATGGCATCTTCCAGGGGTCCGAGAGCT
CAGCTAGTCTTCTTCCTCCAACCCGGGCCCCTATGTCCACTTCAGGACAGCATGTTTGCTGCCTCCAGGG
ATCCTGTGTCCCCGAGCTGGGACCACCTTATATTCCCAGGGCCGGTTAATGTGGCTCTGGTTCTGGGTAC
TTTTATCTGTCCCCTCCACCCCACAGTGGGGCAAGCTTCTGACCTCTTCTCTTCCTCCCACAGGGCCTCG
AGAGATCTGGCAGCGGAGAGGGCAGAGGAAGTCTTCTAACATGCGGTGACGTGGAGGAGAATCCCGGCCC
TAGGCTCGAGATGACCGAGTACAAGCCCACGGTGCGCCTCGCCACCCGCGACGACGTCCCCAGGGCCGTA
CGCACCCTCGCCGCCGCGTTCGCCGACTACCCCGCCACGCGCCACACCGTCGATCCGGACCGCCACATCG
AGCGGGTCACCGAGCTGCAAGAACTCTTCCTCACGCGCGTCGGGCTCGACATCGGCAAGGTGTGGGTCGC
GGACGACGGCGCCGCGGTGGCGGTCTGGACCACGCCGGAGAGCGTCGAAGCGGGGGCGGTGTTCGCCGAG
ATCGGCCCGCGCATGGCCGAGTTGAGCGGTTCCCGGCTGGCCGCGCAGCAACAGATGGAAGGCCTCCTGG
CGCCGCACCGGCCCAAGGAGCCCGCGTGGTTCCTGGCCACCGTCGGCGTCTCGCCCGACCACCAGGGCAA
GGGTCTGGGCAGCGCCGTCGTGCTCCCCGGAGTGGAGGCGGCCGAGCGCGCCGGGGTGCCCGCCTTCCTG
GAGACCTCCGCGCCCCGCAACCTCCCCTTCTACGAGCGGCTCGGCTTCACCGTCACCGCCGACGTCGAGG
TGCCCGAAGGACCGCGCACCTGGTGCATGACCCGCAAGCCCGGTGCCTGATCTAGAGGGCCCGTTTAAAC
CCGCTGATCAGCCTCGACTGTGCCTTCTAGTTGCCAGCCATCTGTTGTTTGCCCCTCCCCCGTGCCTTCC
TTGACCCTGGAAGGTGCCACTCCCACTGTCCTTTCCTAATAAAATGAGGAAATTGCATCGCATTGTCTGA
GTAGGTGTCATTCTATTCTGGGGGGTGGGGTGGGGCAGGACAGCAAGGGGGAGGATTGGGAAGACAATAG
CAGGCATGCTGGGGATGCGGTGGGCTCTATGGGTCGAGGCAGTGAAAAAAATGCTTTATTTGTGAAATTT
GTGATGCTATTGCTTTATTTGTAACCATTATAAGCTGCAATAAACAAGTTAACAACAACAATTGCATTCA
TTTTATGTTTCAGGTTCAGGGGGAGGTGTGGGAGGTTTTTTAAAGCAAGTAAAACCTCTACAAATGTGGT
ATGGCTGATTATGATCCTCTAGAGATATCGTCGACAAGCTTATCGATGCGGCCGCGCTAGCACGCGTCAG
CTGACTAGAGGATCCCCGGATCAACCACTTTGTACAAGAAAGCTGGGTCTAGATATCTCGAGTGCGGCCG
CGAATTCGATAATTCTCGAGCTAGCTACCTAGCTTGCCGGTGCACCCACGGTGAAATTCATAGCCCCCGT
GCCATTGGTACTCAGCACTGTGCTGGCACTGGAGGCTACAGGCAGGTGGGAGAGGCGTGGCGGGGGTGGC
TCAAAGGCCAACCGGCTACCTCCAGCCAGTGCTGCCATCTCAGGCTTGGCTGCCACATTCAAGTGGCTGA
TGCCCAGGTGAGTGTCAGGCATACCAGGCAGGTGGCTGAGAGGCATGGATGGAGACTGCTGGAATGGGGA
GGGGAGGAGGGGTGGCGAGGCCACATCTGACAAGTAGCCATGGGGTGACTCGAGGGAGTCCACAGGCGAC
AGCATGCTCGAGCTGTCCAACAGGCAGCCCTTGCCATCCTGGGACTTCTTCCTCCGTGCCTTGAGGTCCT
TAGCTTCCTTGCTACCACAAGCCAGCCCTTTGGTGCTGGGCTTGCGGGCCTTCTTGCCCTGTGTGGCAGA
CTTGAGATTGCCCAGGTAGCCATTGGGCGAGCAGAGTGTGGGAGACAGAGTGGGTGTGCCACCCAGGGCA
GTGCCATGCAGCTGTGGGCTGCGCACCAGGTTGTACTCATCCAAAAGCCGCACGATATCGTGGTGCATAC
GCTCCTGTGCGATGTCCCGCGGCAATCGGTCCATGTGATCCGTGATGTCCCGGTTGGCAAAGTGGTCCAG
CAACACTTTGGCAGTCTCATAGCTGCCCTCACGGGCGGCCAGGAACAGGGGAGTCTCCTCCTTGTTGTTC
TGCATGTCCTTGTTGGCTCCGTTCTTCAGGAGCACAACAGCAGCATCCACATTGTTCACCGCGGCCGCCC
AATGCAAAGCCGACTTGCCTAGGTCATCCACGGCATTGACGTCAGCATGTGAGTTGATGAGGTCCTCCAG
CATGCCCTCCAGGGCCAGGCGCGCAGCCAGGATCAGTGGAGTTGTGCCATCATGCATTCGGGCATCCAGA
TCTGTGGCCCTGTTCCGGAGCAGGATCTGGAAGACACCCTGAGCATCTGCAGAAACTGCTGCATGTAACG
GAGTACGGCCCATGTTGTCCTGGATGTTGGCATCTGCACTGGCCTCCAGCAAGCGCTTTGCAGCATCTGA
ACGAGAGTATCGGGCAGCCAAGTGCAAGGCGGTCTCCCCGGTGCGGTCTGTCTGGTTGTGCAAGCTGGCG
CCCTGGTAGATGAAGTCAGAGATGACAGCAGGTGCATCTTCTTCTTCTTCACTGTTGCCTGTCTCAAGGC
CCCCTCCACTGCAGGAGGCAATCATGAGGGGTGTGAAGCCATCTGGTCCTCGAACATTGACATCCATGCA
GTCAGCATCCACCTCCCCCTGAGGCGGTGTTGGGGCCATGGCAGACATGCGCAGGTCAGCAGCGTCCAGG
TGCTGCTGGGTCCACTGTCTGTGGTCAGTCTGATCACTCAGGTCAGGGAGAACTACTGGCTCCTCAAACC
GGAACTTCTTGGTCTCCAGGTCTTCGTCTCCCCACTCGTTCTGATTGTCGTCCATCAGAGCACCATCTGA
GGCATTCTTCAGGGGCTTGAGGCCGACTGAGTCCTCGCCGAGGGGCTCTCTCCGCTTCTTCTTGCTGGCC
TCTGACACTTTGAAACCCTCAGGGAACCAGAGCTGGCCATGCTGCCGCCGGGCTTTATCGTCATCGTCTT
TGTAGTCCATGGTACCGAATTGGGCCGGCTAGCTAGCTAGAATTATCAAGCTTATCGATACCGTCGACTG
AATTGGTTCCGGCGCCAGCCTGCTTTTTTGTACAAACTTGTTGATCGGAATTCTCCAGGCGATCTGACGG
TTCACTAAACGAGCTCTGCTTATATAGGCCTCCCACCGTACACGCCTACCTCGACATACGTTCTCTATCA
CTGATAGGGAGTAAACTCGACATACGTTCTCTATCACTGATAGGGATAAACTCGACATACGTTCTCTATC
ACTGATAGGGAGTAAACTCGACATACGTTCTCTATCACTGATAGGGAGTAAACTCGACATACGTTCTCTA
TCACTGATAGGGAGTAAACTCGACATCGTTCTCTATCACTGATAGGGAGTAAACTCGACATACGTTCTCT
ATCACTGATAGGGAGTAAACTCGACAGTACTAAGCTTTACTAGGGACAGGATTGGTGACAGAAAAGCCCC
ATCCTTAGGCCTCCTCCTTCCTAGTCTCCTGATATTGGGTCTAACCCCCACCTCCTGTTAGGCAGATTCC
TTATCTGGTGACACACCCCCATTTCCTGGAGCCATCTCTCTCCTTGCCAGAACCTCTAAGGTTTGCTTAC
GATGGAGCCAGAGAGGATCCTGGGAGGGAGAGCTTGGCAGGGGGTGGGAGGGAAGGGGGGGATGCGTGAC
CTGCCCGGTTCTCAGTGGCCACCCTGCGCTACCCTCTCCCAGAACCTGAGCTGCTCTGACGCGGCTGTCT
GGTGCGTTTCACTGATCCTGGTGCTGCAGCTTCCTTACACTTCCCAAGAGGAGAAGCAGTTTGGAAAAAC
AAAATCAGAATAAGTTGGTCCTGAGTTCTAACTTTGGCTCTTCACCTTTCTAGTCCCCAATTTATATTGT
TCCTCCGTGCGTCAGTTTTACCTGTGAGATAAGGCCAGTAGCCAGCCCCGTCCTGGCAGGGCTGTGGTGA
GGAGGGGGGTGTCCGTGTGGAAAACTCCCTTTGTGAGAATGGTGCGTCCTAGGTGTTCACCAGGTCGTGG
CCGCCTCTACTCCCTTTCTCTTTCTCCATCCTTCTTTCCTTAAAGAGTCCCCAGTGCTATCTGGGACATA
TTCCTCCGCCCAGAGCAGGGTCCCGCTTCCCTAAGGCCCTGCTCTGGGCTTCTGGGTTTGAGTCCTTGGC
AAGCCCAGGAGAGGCGCTCAGGCTTCCCTGTCCCCCTTCCTCGTCCACCATCTCATGCCCCTGGCTCTCC
TGCCCCTTCCCTACAGGGGTTCCTGGCTCTGCTCTAAGGGCGAATTCGCGGCCGCTAAATTCAATTCGCC
CTATAGTGAGTCGTATTACAATTCACTGGCCGTCGTTTTACAACGTCGTGACTGGGAAAACCCTGGCGTT
ACCCAACTTAATCGCCTTGCAGCACATCCCCCTTTCGCCAGCTGGCGTAATAGCGAAGAGGCCCGCACCG
ATCGCCCTTCCCAACAGTTGCGCAGCCTATACGTACGGCAGTTTAAGGTTTACACCTATAAAAGAGAGAG
CCGTTATCGTCTGTTTGTGGATGTACAGAGTGATATTATTGACACGCCGGGGCGACGGATGGTGATCCCC
CTGGCCAGTGCACGTCTGCTGTCAGATAAAGTCTCCCGTGAACTTTACCCGGTGGTGCATATCGGGGATG
AAAGCTGGCGCATGATGACCACCGATATGGCCAGTGTGCCGGTCTCCGTTATCGGGGAAGAAGTGGCTGA
TCTCAGCCACCGCGAAAATGACATCAAAAACGCCATTAACCTGATGTTCTGGGGAATATAAATGTCAGGC
ATGAGATTATCAAAAAGGATCTTCACCTAGATCCTTTTCACGTAGAAAGCCAGTCCGCAGAAACGGTGCT
GACCCCGGATGAATGTCAGCTACTGGGCTATCTGGACAAGGGAAAACGCAAGCGCAAAGAGAAAGCAGGT
AGCTTGCAGTGGGCTTACATGGCGATAGCTAGACTGGGCGGTTTTATGGACAGCAAGCGAACCGGAATTG
CCAGCTGGGGCGCCCTCTGGTAAGGTTGGGAAGCCCTGCAAAGTAAACTGGATGGCTTTCTTGCCGCCAA
GGATCTGATGGCGCAGGGGATCAAGCTCTGATCAAGAGACAGGATGAGGATCGTTTCGCATGATTGAACA
AGATGGATTGCACGCAGGTTCTCCGGCCGCTTGGGTGGAGAGGCTATTCGGCTATGACTGGGCACAACAG
ACAATCGGCTGCTCTGATGCCGCCGTGTTCCGGCTGTCAGCGCAGGGGCGCCCGGTTCTTTTTGTCAAGA
CCGACCTGTCCGGTGCCCTGAATGAACTGCAAGACGAGGCAGCGCGGCTATCGTGGCTGGCCACGACGGG
CGTTCCTTGCGCAGCTGTGCTCGACGTTGTCACTGAAGCGGGAAGGGACTGGCTGCTATTGGGCGAAGTG
CCGGGGCAGGATCTCCTGTCATCTCACCTTGCTCCTGCCGAGAAAGTATCCATCATGGCTGATGCAATGC
GGCGGCTGCATACGCTTGATCCGGCTACCTGCCCATTCGACCACCAAGCGAAACATCGCATCGAGCGAGC
ACGTACTCGGATGGAAGCCGGTCTTGTCGATCAGGATGATCTGGACGAAGAGCATCAGGGGCTCGCGCCA
GCCGAACTGTTCGCCAGGCTCAAGGCGAGCATGCCCGACGGCGAGGATCTCGTCGTGACCCATGCATGGC
GATGCCTGCTTGCCGAATATCATGGTGGAAAATGGCCGCTTTTCTGGATTCATCGACTGTGGCCGGCTGG
GTGTGGCGGACCGCTATCAGGACATAGCGTTGGCTACCCGTGATATTGCTGAAGAGCTTGGCGGCGAATG
GGCTGACCGCTTCCTCGTGCTTTACGGTATCGCCGCTCCCGATTCGCAGCGCATCGCCTTCTATCGCCTT
CTTGACGAGTTCTTCTGAATTATTAACGCTTACAATTTCCTGATGCGGTATTTTCTCCTTACGCATCTGT
GCGGTATTTCACACCGCATCAGGTGGCACTTTTCGGGGAAATGTGCGCGGAACCCCTATTTGTTTATTTT
TCTAAATACATTCAAATATGTATCCGCTCATGAGATTATCAAAAAGGATCTTCACCTAGATCCTTTTAAA
TTAAAAATGAAGTTTTAAATCAATCTAAAGTATATATGAGTAAACTTGGTCTGACAGTTACCAATGCTTA
ATCAGTGAGGCACCTATCTCAGCGATCTGTCTATTTCGTTCATCCATAGTTGCCTGACTCCCCGTCGTGT
AGATAACTACGATACGGGAGGGCTTACCATCTGGCCCCAGTGCTGCAATGATACCGCGAGACCCACGCTC
ACCGGCTCCAGATTTATCAGCAATAAACCAGCCAGCCGGAAGGGCCGAGCGCAGAAGTGGTCCTGCAACT
TTATCCGCCTCCATCCAGTCTATTAATTGTTGCCGGGAAGCTAGAGTAAGTAGTTCGCCAGTTAATAGTT
TGCGCAACGTTGTTGCCATTGCTACAGGCATCGTGGTGTCACGCTCGTCGTTTGGTATGGCTTCATTCAG
CTCCGGTTCCCAACGATCAAGGCGAGTTACATGATCCCCCATGTTGTGCAAAAAAGCGGTTAGCTCCTTC
GGTCCTCCGATCGTTGTCAGAAGTAAGTTGGCCGCAGTGTTATCACTCATGGTTATGGCAGCACTGCATA
ATTCTCTTACTGTCATGCCATCCGTAAGATGCTTTTCTGTGACTGGTGAGTACTCAACCAAGTCATTCTG
AGAATAGTGTATGCGGCGACCGAGTTGCTCTTGCCCGGCGTCAATACGGGATAATACCGCGCCACATAGC
AGAACTTTAAAAGTGCTCATCATTGGAAAACGTTCTTCGGGGCGAAAACTCTCAAGGATCTTACCGCTGT
TGAGATCCAGTTCGATGTAACCCACTCGTGCACCCAACTGATCTTCAGCATCTTTTACTTTCACCAGCGT
TTCTGGGTGAGCAAAAACAGGAAGGCAAAATGCCGCAAAAAAGGGAATAAGGGCGACACGGAAATGTTGA
ATACTCATACTCTTCCTTTTTCAATATTATTGAAGCATTTATCAGGGTTATTGTCTCATGACCAAAATCC
CTTAACGTGAGTTTTCGTTCCACTGAGCGTCAGACCCCGTAGAAAAGATCAAAGGATCTTCTTGAGATCC
TTTTTTTCTGCGCGTAATCTGCTGCTTGCAAACAAAAAAACCACCGCTACCAGCGGTGGTTTGTTTGCCG
GATCAAGAGCTACCAACTCTTTTTCCGAAGGTAACTGGCTTCAGCAGAGCGCAGATACCAAATACTGTTC
TTCTAGTGTAGCCGTAGTTAGGCCACCACTTCAAGAACTCTGTAGCACCGCCTACATACCTCGCTCTGCT
AATCCTGTTACCAGTGGCTGCTGCCAGTGGCGATAAGTCGTGTCTTACCGGGTTGGACTCAAGACGATAG
TTACCGGATAAGGCGCAGCGGTCGGGCTGAACGGGGGGTTCGTGCACACAGCCCAGCTTGGAGCGAACGA
CCTACACCGAACTGAGATACCTACAGCGTGAGCTATGAGAAAGCGCCACGCTTCCCGAAGGGAGAAAGGC
GGACAGGTATCCGGTAAGCGGCAGGGTCGGAACAGGAGAGCGCACGAGGGAGCTTCCAGGGGGAAACGCC
TGGTATCTTTATAGTCCTGTCGGGTTTCGCCACCTCTGACTTGAGCGTCGATTTTTGTGATGCTCGTCAG
GGGGGCGGAGCCTATGGAAAAACGCCAGCAACGCGGCCTTTTTACGGTTCCTGGCCTTTTGCTGGCCTTT
TGCTCACATGTTCTTTCCTGCGTTATCCCCTGATTCTGTGGATAACCGTATTACCGCCTTTGAGTGAGCT
GATACCGCTCGCCGCAGCCGAACGACCGAGCGCAGCGAGTCAGTGAGCGAGGAAGCGGAAGAGCGCCCAA
TACGCAAACCGCCTCTCCCCGCGCGTTGGCCGATTCATTAATGCAGCTGGCACGACAGGTTTCCCGACTG
GAAAGCGGGCAGTGAGCGCAACGCAATTAATGTGAGTTAGCTCACTCATTAGGCACCCCAGGCTTTACAC
TTTATGCTTCCGGCTCGTATGTTGTGTGGAATTGTGAGCGGATAACAATTTCACACAGGAAACAGCTATG
ACCATGATTACGCCAAGCTCAGAATTAACCCTCACTAAAGGGACTAGTCCTGCAGGTTTAAACGAATTCG
CCCTTTG
