>Addgene plasmid #75338 | Puro-iNotch1IC | addgene partial sequence | sequence record 147948 | LNCX 5'-AGCTCGTTTAGTGAACCGTCAGATC-3'
GAATTCCGATCAACAAGTTTGTACAAAAAAGCAGGCTGGCGCCGGAACCAATTCAGTCGACGGTATCGAT
AAGCTTGATAATTCTAGCTAGCTAGCCGGCCCAATTCGGTACCATGGACTACAAAGACGATGACGATAAA
GCCCGGCGGCAGCATGGCCAGCTCTGGTTCCCTGAGGGTTTCAAAGTGTCAGAGGCCAGCAAGAAGAAGC
GGAGAGAGCCCCTCGGCGAGGACTCAGTCGGCCTCAAGCCCCTGAAGAATGCCTCAGATGGTGCTCTGAT
GGACGACAATCAGAACGAGTGGGGAGACGAAGACCTGGAGACCAAGAAGTTCCGGTTTGAGGAGCCAGTA
GTTCTCCCTGACCTGAGTGATCAGACTGACCACAGACAGTGGACCCAGCAGCACCTGGACGCTGCTGACC
TGCGCATGTCTGCCATGGCCCCAACACCGCCTCAGGGGGAGGTGGATGCTGACTGCATGGATGTCAATGT
TCGAGGACCAGATGGCTTCACACCCCTCATGATTGCCTCCTGCAGTGGAGGGGGCCTTGAGACAGGCAAC
AGTGAAGAAGAAGAAGATGCACCTGCTGTCATCTCTGACTTCATCTACCAGGGCGCCAGCTTGCACAACC
AGACAGACCGCACCGGGGAGACCGCCTTGCACTTGGCTGCCCGATACTCTCGTTCAGATGCTGCAAAGCG
CTTGCTGGAGGCCAGTGCAGATGCCAACATCCAGGACAACATGGGCCGTACTCCGTTACATGCAGCAGTT
TCTGCAGATGCTCAGGGTGTCTTCCAGATCCTGCTCCGGAACAGGGCCACAGATCTGGATGCCCGAATGC
ATGATGGCACAACTCCACTGATCCTGGCTGCGCGCCTGGCCCTGGAGGGCATGCTGGAGGACCTCATCAA
CTCACATGCTGACGTCAATGCCGTGGATGACCTAGGCAAGTCGGCTTTGCATTGGGCGGCCGCGGTGAAC
AATGTGGA
