>Addgene plasmid #75338 | Puro-iNotch1IC | addgene partial sequence | sequence record 147949 | SV40pA-R 5'-GAAATTTGTGATGCTATTGC-3'
AGCTGCAATAAACAAGTTAACAACAACAATTGCATTCATTTTATGTTTCAGGTTCAGGGGGAGGTGTGGG
AGGTTTTTTAAAGCAAGTAAAACCTCTACAAATGTGGTATGGCTGATTATGATCCTCTAGAGATATCGTC
GACAAGCTTATCGATGCGGCCGCGCTAGCACGCGTCAGCTGACTAGAGGATCCCCGGATCAACCACTTTG
TACAAGAAAGCTGGGTCTAGATATCTCGAGTGCGGCCGCGAATTCGATAATTCTCGAGCTAGCTACCTAG
CTTGCCGGTGCACCCACGGTGAAATTCATAGCCCCCGTGCCATTGGTACTCAGCACTGTGCTGGCACTGG
AGGCTACAGGCAGGTGGGAGAGGCGTGGCGGGGGTGGCTCAAAGGCCAACCGGCTACCTCCAGCCAGTGC
TGCCATCTCAGGCTTGGCTGCCACATTCAAGTGGCTGATGCCCAGGTGAGTGTCAGGCATACCAGGCAGG
TGGCTGAGAGGCATGGATGGAGACTGCTGGAATGGGGAGGGGAGGAGGGGTG
