>Addgene plasmid #75338 | Puro-iNotch1IC | addgene partial sequence | sequence record 147950 | BGH-rev 5'-TAGAAGGCACAGTCGAGG-3'
GGGCCCTCTAGATCAGGCACCGGGCTTGCGGGTCATGCACCAGGTGCGCGGTCCTTCGGGCACCTCGACG
TCGGCGGTGACGGTGAAGCCGAGCCGCTCGTAGAAGGGGAGGTTGCGGGGCGCGGAGGTCTCCAGGAAGG
CGGGCACCCCGGCGCGCTCGGCCGCCTCCACTCCGGGGAGCACGACGGCGCTGCCCAGACCCTTGCCCTG
GTGGTCGGGCGAGACGCCGACGGTGGCCAGGAACCACGCGGGCTCCTTGGGCCGGTGCGGCGCCAGGAGG
CCTTCCATCTGTTGCTGCGCGGCCAGCCGGGAACCGCTCAACTCGGCCATGCGCGGGCCGATCTCGGCGA
ACACCGCCCCCGCTTCGACGCTCTCCGGCGTGGTCCAGACCGCCACCGCGGCGCCGTCGTCCGCGACCCA
CACCTTGCCGATGTCGAGCCCGACGCGCGTGAGGAAGAGTTCTTGCAGCTCGGTGACCCGCTCGATGTGG
CGGTCCGGATCGACGGTGTGGCGCGTGGCGGGGTAGTCGGCGAACGCGGCGGCGAGGGTGCGTACGGCCC
TGGGGACGTCGTCGCGGGTGGCGAGGCGCACCGTGGGCTTGTACTCGGTCATCTCGAGCCTAGGGCCGGG
ATTCTCCTCCACGTCACCGCATGTTAGAAGACTTCCTCTGCCCTCTCCGCTGCCAGATCTCTCGAGGCCC
TGTGGGAGGAAGAGAAGAGGTCAGAAGCTTGCCCCACTGTGGGGTGGAGGGGACAGATAAAAGTACCCAG
AACCAGAGCCACATTAACCGGCCCTGGGAATATAAGGTGGTCCCAGCTCGGGGACACAGGATCCCTGGAG
GCAGCAAACATGCTGTCCTGAAGTGGACATAGGGGCCCGGGTTGGAGGAAGAAGACTAGCTGAGCTCTCG
GACCCCTGGAAGATGCCATGACAGGGG
